>Addgene plasmid #168745 | pDONR223 HCoV-229E ORF4b_nostop | depositor partial sequence | sequence record 326954 | Inserted CDS without stop codon
ATGCAAGGTAAGTGTTGGTTTCTTGAAAATAAGGCTCTGAAACCATTCGTTTGTTTTTACGGAGGGGATC
AATTCCTTTACATAGGCGACAGAATTGTTTCTTATTTCTCAACTAACGACTTGTACGTTGCTCTTAGAGG
ACGTATTGATAAAGACCTCAGCCTTTCTAGAAAGGTTGAGTTATATAACGGTGAATGTGTATACTTGTTT
TGTGAACACCCAGCTGTTGGAATAGTCAACACAGATTTCAAATTAGAAATCCACTAA
