[The description below was written by a language model from this plasmid's Addgene catalogue record.]
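Description:
pDONR223 HCoV-229E ORF4b_nostop is a Gateway-compatible Entry clone built on the pDONR223 donor backbone (about 5 kb without insert). It carries the 267 bp coding sequence of ORF4b, an accessory open reading frame of human coronavirus 229E. The plasmid is propagated in standard E. coli cloning strains under spectinomycin selection. The record lists its copy number as unknown, and no feature table is provided, so the origin of replication and other backbone elements are not itemised. As an Entry vector it is a cloning intermediate rather than an expression construct: the record names no promoter, tag or reporter, and expression is meant to come from whichever Destination vector receives the insert.

The ORF was introduced by Gateway cloning. In an Entry clone of this type the insert is normally flanked by attL recombination sites, so an LR recombination reaction can move it in a defined orientation and reading frame into any compatible Destination vector. The "nostop" designation indicates that the native stop codon has been omitted, which allows translation to read through into C-terminal fusion partners such as epitope tags, fluorescent proteins or interaction-assay domains supplied by the Destination vector. M13 forward and reverse primer sites flanking the insert allow sequence verification.

The clone belongs to a collection of human coronavirus protein-coding sequences assembled as a flexible, multipurpose Gateway resource. It serves as a starting point for generating ORF4b expression constructs for different hosts and assays.
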