Addgene plasmid #168745: pDONR223 HCoV-229E ORF4b_nostop
Purpose: Gateway-compatible Entry vector
Depositing lab: Fritz Roth. Depositing organization: Sinai Health System. Publication: A resource of human coronavirus protein-coding sequences in a flexible, multipurpose Gateway Entry clone collection. Weller B, Lin CW, Pogoutse O, Sauer M, Marin-de la Rosa N, Strobel A, Young V, Knapp JJ, Rayhan A, Falter C, Kim DK, Roth FP, Falter-Braun P. G3 (Bethesda). 2023 Jul 5;13(7):jkad105. doi: 10.1093/g3journal/jkad105. PubMed 37267226.
Backbone
  Vector backbone: pDONR223
  Backbone manufacturer: Rual et al, Genome Res. 14:2128-2135, 2004.
  Backbone size w/o insert (bp): 5005
  Vector type: Other
Growth in bacteria
  Bacterial resistance: Spectinomycin, 50 μg/mL
  Growth temperature: 37°C
  Growth strain: DH5alpha
  Copy number: Unknown
Gene/Insert
  Gene/Insert name: ORF4b
  Species: Other
  Insert size (bp): 267
  Entrez Gene: 4b (a.k.a. HCoV229Egp4)
  Cloning method: Gateway Cloning
  Sequencing primers: 5′ m13-For; 3′ m13-Rev
Resource information
  A portion of this plasmid was derived from a plasmid made by: Falter-Braun Lab
Terms and licenses: Academic/Nonprofit Terms; Industry Terms
How to cite: pDONR223 HCoV-229E ORF4b_nostop was a gift from Fritz Roth (Addgene plasmid # 168745 ; http://n2t.net/addgene:168745 ; RRID:Addgene_168745)
